>Addgene plasmid #82032 | pICE-HA-CtIP-siR-N289A-H290A | depositor full sequence | sequence record 155382 | Full plasmid sequence
AAGCTTGCGGCCGCCGCCACCATGTACCCCTACGATGTGCCTGACTACGCCGGATCCATGAACATCTCGG
GAAGCAGCTGTGGAAGCCCTAACTCTGCAGATACATCTAGTGACTTTAAGGACCTTTGGACAAAACTAAA
AGAATGTCATGATAGAGAAGTACAAGGTTTACAAGTAAAAGTAACCAAGTTGAAGCAGGAACGAATCTTA
GATGCACAAAGACTAGAAGAATTCTTCACCAAAAATCAACAGCTGAGGGAACAGCAGAAAGTCCTTCATG
AAACCATTAAAGTTTTAGAAGATCGGTTAAGAGCAGGCTTATGTGATCGCTGTGCAGTAACTGAAGAACA
TATGCGGAAAAAACAGCAAGAGTTTGAAAATATCCGGCAGCAGAATCTTAAACTTATTACAGAACTTATG
AATGAAAGGAATACTCTACAGGAAGAAAATAAAAAGCTTTCTGAACAACTCCAGCAGAAAATTGAGAATG
ATCAACAGCATCAAGCAGCTGAGCTTGAATGTGAGGAAGACGTTATTCCAGATTCACCGATAACAGCCTT
CTCATTTTCTGGCGTTAACCGGCTACGAAGAAAGGAGAACCCCCATGTCCGATACATAGAACAAACACAT
ACTAAATTGGAGCACTCTGTGTGTGCAAATGAAATGAGAAAAGTTTCCAAGTCTTCAACTCATCCACAAC
ATAATCCTAATGAAAATGAAATTCTAGTAGCTGACACTTATGACCAAAGTCAATCTCCAATGGCCAAAGC
ACATGGAACAAGCAGCTATACCCCTGATAAGTCATCTTTTAATTTAGCTACAGTTGTTGCTGAAACACTT
GGACTTGGTGTTCAAGAAGAATCTGAAACTCAAGGTCCCATGAGCCCCCTTGGTGATGAGCTCTACCACT
GTCTGGAAGGAGCCGCCAAGAAACAGCCTTTTGAGGAATCTACAAGAAATACTGAAGATAGTTTAAGATT
TTCAGATTCTACTTCAAAGACTCCTCCTCAAGAAGAATTACCTACTCGAGTGTCATCTCCTGTATTTGGA
GCTACCTCTAGTATCAAAAGTGGTTTAGATTTGAATACAAGTTTGTCCCCTTCTCTTTTACAGCCTGGGA
AAAAAAAACATCTGAAAACACTCCCTTTTAGCAACACTTGTATATCTAGATTAGAAAAAACTAGATCAAA
ATCTGAAGATAGTGCCCTTTTCACACATCACAGTCTTGGGTCTGAAGTGAACAAGATCATTATCCAGTCA
TCTAATAAACAGATACTTATAAATAAAAATATAAGTGAATCCCTAGGTGAACAGAATAGGACTGAGTACG
GTAAAGATTCTAACACTGATAAACATTTGGAGCCCCTGAAATCATTGGGAGGCCGAACATCCAAAAGGAA
GAAAACTGAGGAAGAAAGTGAACATGAAGTAAGCTGCCCCCAAGCTTCTTTTGATAAAGAAAATGCTTTC
CCTTTTCCAATGGATAATCAGTTTTCCATGAATGGAGACTGTGTGATGGATAAACCTCTGGATCTGTCTG
ATCGATTTTCAGCTATTCAGCGTCAAGAGAAAAGCCAAGGAAGTGAGACTTCTAAAAACAAATTTAGGCA
AGTGACTCTTTATGAGGCTTTGAAGACCATTCCAAAGGGCTTTTCCTCAAGCCGTAAGGCCTCAGATGGC
AACTGCACGTTGCCCAAAGATTCCCCAGGGGAGCCCTGTTCACAGGAATGCATCATCCTTCAGCCCTTGA
ATAAATGCTCTCCAGACAATAAACCATCATTACAAATAAAAGAAGAAAATGCTGTCTTTAAAATTCCTCT
ACGTCCACGTGAAAGTTTGGAGACTGAGAATGTTTTAGATGACATAAAGAGTGCTGGTTCTCATGAGCCA
ATAAAAATACAAACCAGGTCAGACCATGGAGGATGTGAACTTGCATCAGTTCTTCAGTTAAATCCATGTA
GAACTGGTAAAATAAAGTCTCTACAAAACAACCAAGATGTATCCTTTGAAAATATCCAGTGGAGTATAGA
TCCGGGAGCAGACCTTTCTCAGTATAAAATGGATGTTACTGTAATAGATACAAAGGATGGCAGTCAGTCA
AAATTAGGAGGAGAGACAGTGGACATGGACTGTACATTGGTTAGTGAAACCGTTCTCTTAAAAATGAAGA
AACAAGAGCAGAAGGGAGAAAAAAGTTCAAATGAAGAAAGAAAAATGAATGATAGCTTGGAAGATATGTT
TGATCGGACAACACATGAAGAGTATGAATCCTGTTTGGCAGACAGTTTCTCCCAAGCAGCAGATGAAGAG
GAGGAATTGTCTACTGCCACAAAGAAACTACACACTCATGGTGATAAACAAGACAAAGTCAAGCAGAAAG
CGTTTGTGGAGCCGTATTTTAAAGGTGATGAAAGAGAGACTAGCTTGCAAAATTTTCCTCATATTGAGGT
GGTTCGGAAAAAAGAGGAGAGAAGAAAACTGCTTGGGCACACGTGTAAGGAATGTGAAATTTATTATGCA
GATATGCCAGCAGAAGAAAGAGAAAAGAAATTGGCTTCCTGCTCAAGACACCGATTCCGCTACATTCCAC
CCAACACACCAGAGAATTTTTGGGAAGTTGGTTTTCCTTCCACTCAGACTTGTATGGAAAGAGGTTATAT
TAAGGAAGATCTTGATCCTTGTCCTCGTCCAAAAAGACGTCAGCCTTACAACGCAATATTTTCTCCAAAA
GGCAAGGAGCAGAAGACATAAACGCGTCTGCAGTCTAGATAAACCCGCTGATCAGCCTCGACTGTGCCTT
CTAGTTGCCAGCCATCTGTTGTTTGCCCCTCCCCCGTGCCTTCCTTGACCCTGGAAGGTGCCACTCCCAC
TGTCCTTTCCTAATAAAATGAGGAAATTGCATCGCATTGTCTGAGTAGGTGTCATTCTATTCTGGGGGGT
GGGGTGGGGCAGGACAGCAAGGGGGAGGATTGGGAAGACAATAGCAGGCATGCTGGGGATGCGGTGGGCT
CTATGGCTTCTGAGGCGGAAAGAACCAGCTGGGGCTCTAGGGGGTATCCCC
[124 nt withheld, positions 3062-3185]
C
[91 nt withheld, positions 3187-3277]
A
[49 nt withheld, positions 3279-3327]
CCTTTGACGTTGGAGTCCACGTTCTTT
[37 nt withheld, positions 3355-3391]
ACCCTATCTCGGTCTATTCTTTTGATTTATAAGGGATTTTGCCGATTTCGGCCTATTGGTTAAAAAATGA
GCTGATTTAACAAAAATTTAACGCGAATTAATTCTGTGGAATGTGTGTCAGTTAGGGTGTGGAAAGTCCC
CAGGCTCCCCAGCAGGCAGAAGTATGCAAAGCATGCATCTCAATTAGTCAGCAACCAGGTGTGGAAAGTC
CCCAGGCTCCCCAGCAGGCAGAAGTATGCAAAGCATGCATCTCAATTAGTCAGCAACCATAGTCCCGCCC
CTAACTCCGCCCATCCCGCCCCTAACTCCGCCCAGTTCCGCCCATTCTCCGCCCCATGGCTGACTAATTT
TTTTTATTTATGCAGAGGCCGAGGCCGCCTCTGCCTCTGAGCTATTCCAGAAGTAGTGAGGAGGCTTTTT
TGGAGGCCTAGGCTTTTGCAAAAAGCTCCCGGGAGCTTGTATATCCATTTTCGGATCTGATCAGCACGTG
ACCATGACCGAGTACAAGCCCACGGTGCGCCTCGCCACCCGCGACGACGTCCCCAGGGCCGTACGCACCC
TCGCCGCCGCGTTCGCCGACTACCCCGCCACGCGCCACACCGTCGATCCGGACCGCCACATCGAGCGGGT
CACCGAGCTGCAAGAACTCTTCCTCACGCGCGTCGGGCTCGACATCGGCAAGGTGTGGGTCGCGGACGAC
GGCGCCGCGGTGGCGGTCTGGACCACGCCGGAGAGCGTCGAAGCGGGGGCGGTGTTCGCCGAGATCGGCC
CGCGCATGGCCGAGTTGAGCGGTTCCCGGCTGGCCGCGCAGCAACAGATGGAAGGCCTCCTGGCGCCGCA
CCGGCCCAAGGAGCCCGCGTGGTTCCTGGCCACCGTCGGCGTCTCGCCCGACCACCAGGGCAAGGGTCTG
GGCAGCGCCGTCGTGCTCCCCGGAGTGGAGGCGGCCGAGCGCGCCGGGGTGCCCGCCTTCCTGGAGACCT
CCGCGCCCCGCAACCTCCCCTTCTACGAGCGGCTCGGCTTCACCGTCACCGCCGACGTCGAGGTGCCCGA
AGGACCGCGCACCTGGTGCATGACCCGCAAGCCCGGTGCCTGACACGTGCTACGAGATTTCGATTCCACC
GCCGCCTTCTATGAAAGGTTGGGCTTCGGAATCGTTTTCCGGGACGCCGGCTGGATGATCCTCCAGCGCG
GGGATCTCATGCTGGAGTTCTTCGCCCACCCCAACTTGTTTATTGCAGCTTATAATGGTTACAAATAAAG
CAATAGCATCACAAATTTCACAAATAAAGCATTTTTTTCACTGCATTCTAGTTGTGGTTTGTCCAAACTC
ATCAATGTATCTTATCATGTCTGGCTAGCCGTCGACCTCTAGCTAGAGCTTGGCGTAATCATGGTCATAG
CTGTTTCCTGTGTGAAATTGTTATCCGCTCACAATTCCACACAACATACGAGCCGGAAGCATAAAGTGTA
AAGCCTGGGGTGCCTAATGAGTGAGCTAACTCACATTAATTGCGTTGCGCTCACTGCCCGCTTTCCAGTC
GGGAAACCTGTCGTGCCAGCTGCATTAATGAATCGGCCAACGCGCGGGGAGAGGCGGTTTGCGTATTGGG
CGCTCTTCCGCTTCCTCGCTCACTGACTCGCTGCGCTCGGTCGTTCGGCTGCGGCGAGCGGTATCAGCTC
ACTCAAAGGCGGTAATACGGTTATCCACAGAATCAGGGGATAACGCAGGAAAGAACATGTGAGCAAAAGG
CCAGCAAAAGGCCAGGAACCGTAAAAAGGCCGCGTTGCTGGCGTTTTTCCATAGGCTCCGCCCCCCTGAC
GAGCATCACAAAAATCGACGCTCAAGTCAGAGGTGGCGAAACCCGACAGGACTATAAAGATACCAGGCGT
TTCCCCCTGGAAGCTCCCTCGTGCGCTCTCCTGTTCCGACCCTGCCGCTTACCGGATACCTGTCCGCCTT
TCTCCCTTCGGGAAGCGTGGCGCTTTCTCATAGCTCACGCTGTAGGTATCTCAGTTCGGTGTAGGTCGTT
CGCTCCAAGCTGGGCTGTGTGCACGAACCCCCCGTTCAGCCCGACCGCTGCGCCTTATCCGGTAACTATC
GTCTTGAGTCCAACCCGGTAAGACACGACTTATCGCCACTGGCAGCAGCCACTGGTAACAGGATTAGCAG
AGCGAGGTATGTAGGCGGTGCTACAGAGTTCTTGAAGTGGTGGCCTAACTACGGCTACACTAGAAGAACA
GTATTTGGTATCTGCGCTCTGCTGAAGCCAGTTACCTTCGGAAAAAGAGTTGGTAGCTCTTGATCCGGCA
AACAAACCACCGCTGGTAGCGGTTTTTTTGTTTGCAAGCAGCAGATTACGCGCAGAAAAAAAGGATCTCA
AGAAGATCCTTTGATCTTTTCTACGGGGTCTGACGCTCAGTGGAACGAAAACTCACGTTAAGGGATTTTG
GTCATGAGATTATCAAAAAGGATCTTCACCTAGATCCTTTTAAATTAAAAATGAAGTTTTAAATCAATCT
AAAGTATATATGAGTAAACTTGGTCTGACAGTTACCAATGCTTAATCAGTGAGGCACCTATCTCAGCGAT
CTGTCTATTTCGTTCATCCATAGTTGCCTGACTCCCCGTCGTGTAGATAACTACGATACGGGAGGGCTTA
CCATCTGGCCCCAGTGCTGCAATGATACCGCGAGACCCACGCTCACCGGCTCCAGATTTATCAGCAATAA
ACCAGCCAGCCGGAAGGGCCGAGCGCAGAAGTGGTCCTGCAACTTTATCCGCCTCCATCCAGTCTATTAA
TTGTTGCCGGGAAGCTAGAGTAAGTAGTTCGCCAGTTAATAGTTTGCGCAACGTTGTTGCCATTGCTACA
GGCATCGTGGTGTCACGCTCGTCGTTTGGTATGGCTTCATTCAGCTCCGGTTCCCAACGATCAAGGCGAG
TTACATGATCCCCCATGTTGTGCAAAAAAGCGGTTAGCTCCTTCGGTCCTCCGATCGTTGTCAGAAGTAA
GTTGGCCGCAGTGTTATCACTCATGGTTATGGCAGCACTGCATAATTCTCTTACTGTCATGCCATCCGTA
AGATGCTTTTCTGTGACTGGTGAGTACTCAACCAAGTCATTCTGAGAATAGTGTATGCGGCGACCGAGTT
GCTCTTGCCCGGCGTCAATACGGGATAATACCGCGCCACATAGCAGAACTTTAAAAGTGCTCATCATTGG
AAAACGTTCTTCGGGGCGAAAACTCTCAAGGATCTTACCGCTGTTGAGATCCAGTTCGATGTAACCCACT
CGTGCACCCAACTGATCTTCAGCATCTTTTACTTTCACCAGCGTTTCTGGGTGAGCAAAAACAGGAAGGC
AAAATGCCGCAAAAAAGGGAATAAGGGCGACACGGAAATGTTGAATACTCATACTCTTCCTTTTTCAATA
TTATTGAAGCATTTATCAGGGTTATTGTCTCATGAGCGGATACATATTTGAATGTATTTAGAAAAATAAA
CAAATAGGGGTTCCGCGCACATTTCCCCGAAAAGTGCCACCTGACGTCGACGGATCGGGAGATCCTGTAC
GGGCCAGATATCCGCGTTGACATTGATTATTGACTAGTTATTAATAGTAATCAATTACGGGGTCATTAGT
TCATAGCCCATATATGGAGTTCCGCGTTACATAACTTACGGTAAATGGCCCGCCTGGCTGACCGCCCAAC
GACCCCCGCCCATTGACGTCAATAATGACGTATGTTCCCATAGTAACGCCAATAGGGACTTTCCATTGAC
GTCAATGGGTGGAGTATTTACGGTAAACTGCCCACTTGGCAGTACATCAAGTGTATCATATGCCAAGTAC
GCCCCCTATTGACGTCAATGACGGTAAATGGCCCGCCTGGCATTATGCCCAGTACATGACCTTATGGGAC
TTTCCTACTTGGCAGTACATCTACGTATTAGTCATCGCTATTACCATGGTGATGCGGTTTTGGCAGTACA
TCAATGGGCGTGGATAGCGGTTTGACTCACGGGGATTTCCAAGTCTCCACCCCATTGACGTCAATGGGAG
TTTGTTTTGGCACCAAAATCAACGGGACTTTCCAAAATGTCGTAACAACTCCGCCCCATTGACGCAAATG
GGCGGTAGGCGTGTACGGTGGGAGGTCTATATAAGCAGAGCTCTCCCTATCAGTGATAGAGATCTCCCTA
TCAGTGATAGAGATCGTCGACGAGCTCGTTTAGTGAACCGTCAGATCGCCTGGAGACGCCATCCACGCTG
TTTTGACCTCCATAGAAGACACCGGGACCGATCCAGCCTCCGGC
Features (pLannotate 1.2.2; 20 found; start..end, strand, type, name):
     58..2748    +  CDS            RBBP8: CTIP_HUMAN - Also known as CTIP. Experimental evidence at protein level: Swiss-Prot protein existence level 1. Endonuclease that cooperates with the MRE11-RAD50-NBN (MRN) complex in DNA-end resection, the first step of double-strand break (DSB) repair through the homologous recombination (HR) pathway (PubMed:17965729, PubMed:19202191, PubMed:19759395, PubMed:20064462). HR is restricted to S and G2 phases of the cell cycle and preferentially repairs DSBs resulting from replication fork collapse (PubMed:17965729, PubMed:19202191). Key determinant of DSB repair pathway choice, as it commits cells
   2792..3016    +  polyA_signal   bGH poly(A) signal: bovine growth hormone polyadenylation signal
   3020..3041    +  promoter       SV40 promoter (fragment): SV40 enhancer and early promoter
   3062..3490    +  rep_origin     f1 ori (sequence partly withheld): f1 bacteriophage origin of replication; arrow indicates direction of (+) strand synthesis
   3504..3833    +  promoter       SV40 promoter: SV40 enhancer and early promoter
   3885..4484    +  CDS            PuroR: puromycin N-acetyltransferase; pac from Streptomyces alboniger; confers resistance to puromycin
   4494..4619    +  CDS            ble (fragment): BLE_KLEPN - Experimental evidence at protein level: Swiss-Prot protein existence level 1. Binding protein with a strong affinity to the bleomycin family of antibiotics. Binds to CL990; an antimitotic-antibiotic compound. From Klebsiella pneumoniae.
   4614..4735    +  polyA_signal   SV40 poly(A) signal: SV40 polyadenylation signal
   4809..4825    -  protein_bind   lac operator: The lac repressor binds to the lac operator to inhibit transcription in E. coli. This inhibition can be relieved by adding lactose or isopropyl-β-D-thiogalactopyranoside (IPTG). lac repressor encoded by lacI
   4833..4863    -  promoter       lac promoter: promoter for the E. coli lac operon
   4878..4899    -  protein_bind   CAP binding site: CAP binding activates transcription in the presence of cAMP. E. coli catabolite activator protein
   4912..5004    -  CDS            lacI (fragment): lac repressor; lacI; The lac repressor binds to the lac operator to inhibit transcription in E. coli. This inhibition can be relieved by adding lactose or isopropyl-β-D-thiogalactopyranoside (IPTG).
   5187..5772    -  rep_origin     ori: high-copy-number ColE1/pMB1/pBR322/pUC origin of replication
   5943..6803    -  CDS            AmpR: β-lactamase; bla; confers resistance to ampicillin, carbenicillin, and related antibiotics
   6804..6908    -  promoter       AmpR promoter: bla
   6980..7359    +  enhancer       CMV enhancer: human cytomegalovirus immediate early enhancer
   7360..7563    +  promoter       CMV promoter: human cytomegalovirus (CMV) immediate early promoter
   7565..7584    +  promoter       PLtetO-1 promoter (fragment): modified phage lambda PL promoter with tet operator sites (Lutz and Bujard, 1997)
   7586..7605    +  promoter       PLtetO-1 promoter (fragment): modified phage lambda PL promoter with tet operator sites (Lutz and Bujard, 1997)
   7613..7646    +  promoter       TRE3GV promoter (fragment): 3rd-generation Tet-responsive promoter that can be activated by binding of Tet-On® 3G, optimized for retroviral and lentiviral vectors
