[The description below was written by a language model from this plasmid's Addgene catalogue record and pLannotate feature annotations shown in this document.]
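Description:
pICE-HA-CtIP-siR-N289A-H290A is a 7.7 kb mammalian expression plasmid built on the synthetic pICE backbone, modified to carry an HA tag and cloning sites. It is propagated in E. coli as a high-copy plasmid through a ColE1/pUC-type origin with ampicillin selection (AmpR under its own bla promoter). It also carries an f1 phage origin and short lac promoter/operator and lacI remnants that appear to be backbone leftovers. Selection in mammalian cells relies on a puromycin N-acetyltransferase cassette driven by the SV40 early promoter and ending in an SV40 poly(A) signal. A small ble fragment annotated just downstream of PuroR looks like a vestige of an earlier marker rather than a functional gene.

The payload is human CtIP (RBBP8, the Sae2 homologue) cloned between BamHI and MluI, fused at its N terminus to the backbone-encoded HA tag and followed by the bGH polyadenylation signal. CtIP works with the MRE11-RAD50-NBN complex in DNA-end resection during homologous recombination repair of double-strand breaks. This version carries the N289A and H290A substitutions, recorded as an endonuclease-dead mutant, together with changes that make the cDNA resistant to a siRNA. Transcription is driven by a "CMV-tet" promoter, in which the CMV enhancer and promoter are followed by short annotated fragments that correspond to tet operator sites. In ordinary cells this promoter is constitutive. In T-REx cells, which express the Tet repressor, it is held off until doxycycline is added. The design suits complementation experiments in which endogenous CtIP is depleted by siRNA and replaced by the tagged mutant to test the contribution of its nuclease activity to break processing.
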