Addgene plasmid #82032: pICE-HA-CtIP-siR-N289A-H290A
Purpose: Plasmid for constitutive or doxy-inducible expression of N289A+H290A mutant of human CtIP resistant to a siRNA. Confers resistance to puromycin. Use T-REx cells for doxycycline-inducible expression.
Depositing lab: Sébastien Britton & Patrick Calsou. Depositing organization: CNRS, Delegation Midi Pyrenees. Publication: Coordinated nuclease activities counteract Ku at single-ended DNA double-strand breaks. Chanut P, Britton S, Coates J, Jackson SP, Calsou P. Nat Commun. 2016 Sep 19;7:12889. doi: 10.1038/ncomms12889. PubMed 27641979.
Backbone
  Vector backbone: pICE
  Backbone manufacturer: Synthetic - Addgene plasmid #46960
  Backbone size w/o insert (bp): 5011
  Total vector size (bp): 7705
  Modifications to backbone: HA tag and cloning sites
  Vector type: Mammalian Expression
  Selectable markers: Puromycin
Growth in bacteria
  Bacterial resistance: Ampicillin, 100 μg/mL
  Growth temperature: 37°C
  Growth strain: DH5alpha
  Copy number: High Copy
Gene/Insert
  Gene/Insert name: CtIP (alt names: RBBP8; hSae2)
  Species: H. sapiens (human)
  Insert size (bp): 2752
  Mutation: Endonuclease-dead mutant: N289A+H290A CtIP; Mutations making the cDNA resistant to a siRNA
  Entrez Gene: RBBP8 (a.k.a. COM1, CTIP, JAWAD, JWDS, RIM, SAE2, SCKL2)
  Promoter: CMV-tet
  Tag / fusion protein: HA (N terminal on backbone)
  Cloning method: Restriction Enzyme; 5′ cloning site BamHI (not destroyed); 3′ cloning site MluI (not destroyed)
  Sequencing primers: 5′ CMV-F; 3′ BGH-R
Terms and licenses: Academic/Nonprofit Terms; Industry Terms: Not Available to Industry
How to cite: pICE-HA-CtIP-siR-N289A-H290A was a gift from Sébastien Britton & Patrick Calsou (Addgene plasmid # 82032 ; http://n2t.net/addgene:82032 ; RRID:Addgene_82032)
