>Addgene plasmid #82032 | pICE-HA-CtIP-siR-N289A-H290A | addgene partial sequence | sequence record 158064 | CMV-F 5'-CGCAAATGGGCGGTAGGCGTG-3'
AGCAGAGCTCTCCCTATCAGTGATAGAGATCTCCCTATCAGTGATAGAGATCGTCGACGAGCTCGTTTAG
TGAACCGTCAGATCGCCTGGAGACGCCATCCACGCTGTTTTGACCTCCATAGAAGACACCGGGACCGATC
CAGCCTCCGGCAAGCTTGCGGCCGCCGCCACCATGTACCCCTACGATGTGCCTGACTACGCCGGATCCAT
GAACATCTCGGGAAGCAGCTGTGGAAGCCCTAACTCTGCAGATACATCTAGTGACTTTAAGGACCTTTGG
ACAAAACTAAAAGAATGTCATGATAGAGAAGTACAAGGTTTACAAGTAAAAGTAACCAAGTTGAAGCAGG
AACGAATCTTAGATGCACAAAGACTAGAAGAATTCTTCACCAAAAATCAACAGCTGAGGGAACAGCAGAA
AGTCCTTCATGAAACCATTAAAGTTTTAGAAGATCGGTTAAGAGCAGGCTTATGTGATCGCTGTGCAGTA
ACTGAAGAACATATGCGGAAAAAACAGCAAGAGTTTGAAAATATCCGGCAGCAGAATCTTAAACTTATTA
CAGAACTTATGAATGAAAGGAATACTCTACAGGAAGAAAATAAAAAGCTTTCTGAACAACTCCAGCAGAA
AATTGAGAATGATCAACAGCATCAAGCAGCTGAGCTTGAATGTGAGGAAGACGTTATTCCAGATTCACCG
ATAACAGCCTTCTCATTTTCTGGCGTTAACCGGCTACGAAGAAAGGAGAACCCCCATGTCCGATACATAG
AACAA
