>Addgene plasmid #82032 | pICE-HA-CtIP-siR-N289A-H290A | addgene partial sequence | sequence record 158065 | BGH-rev 5'-TAGAAGGCACAGTCGAGG-3'
GACGCGTTTATGTCTTCTGCTCCTTGCCTTTTGGAGAAAATATTGCGTTGTAAGGCTGACGTCTTTTTGG
ACGAGGACAAGGATCAAGATCTTCCTTAATATAACCTCTTTCCATACAAGTCTGAGTGGAAGGAAAACCA
ACTTCCCAAAAATTCTCTGGTGTGTTGGGTGGAATGTAGCGGAATCGGTGTCTTGAGCAGGAAGCCAATT
TCTTTTCTCTTTCTTCTGCTGGCATATCTGCATAATAAATTTCACATTCCTTACACGTGTGCCCAAGCAG
TTTTCTTCTCTCCTCTTTTTTCCGAACCACCTCAATATGAGGAAAATTTTGCAAGCTAGTCTCTCTTTCA
TCACCTTTAAAATACGGCTCCACAAACGCTTTCTGCTTGACTTTGTCTTGTTTATCACCATGAGTGTGTA
GTTTCTTTGTGGCAGTAGACAATTCCTCCTCTTCATCTGCTGCTTGGGAGAAACTGTCTGCCAAACAGGA
TTCATACTCTTCATGTGTTGTCCGATCAAACATATCTTCCAAGCTATCATTCATTTTTCTTTCTTCATTT
GAACTTTTTTCTCCCTTCTGCTCTTGTTTCTTCATTTTTAAGAGAACGGTTTCACTAACCAATGTACAGT
CCATGTCCACTGTCTCTCCTCCTAATTTTGACTGACTGCCATCCTTTGTATCTATTACAGTAACATCCAT
TTTATACTGAGAAAGGTCTGCTCCCGGATCTATACTCCACTGGATATTTTCAAAGGATACATCTTGGTTG
TTTTGTAGAGACTTTATTTTACCAGTTCTACATGGATTTAACTGAAGAACTGATGCAAGTTCACATCCTC
CATG
