>Addgene plasmid #82032 | pICE-HA-CtIP-siR-N289A-H290A | addgene partial sequence | sequence record 158979 | hCtlP-F 5'-gctatacccctgataagtca-3'
TTGGACTTGGTGTTCAAGAAGAATCTGAAACTCAAGGTCCCATGAGCCCCCTTGGTGATGAGCTCTACCA
CTGTCTGGAAGGAGCCGCCAAGAAACAGCCTTTTGAGGAATCTACAAGAAATACTGAAGATAGTTTAAGA
TTTTCAGATTCTACTTCAAAGACTCCTCCTCAAGAAGAATTACCTACTCGAGTGTCATCTCCTGTATTTG
GAGCTACCTCTAGTATCAAAAGTGGTTTAGATTTGAATACAAGTTTGTCCCCTTCTCTTTTACAGCCTGG
GAAAAAAAAACATCTGAAAACACTCCCTTTTAGCAACACTTGTATATCTAGATTAGAAAAAACTAGATCA
AAATCTGAAGATAGTGCCCTTTTCACACATCACAGTCTTGGGTCTGAAGTGAACAAGATCATTATCCAGT
CATCTAATAAACAGATACTTATAAATAAAAATATAAGTGAATCCCTAGGTGAACAGAATAGGACTGAGTA
CGGTAAAGATTCTAACACTGATAAACATTTGGAGCCCCTGAAATCATTGGGAGGCCGAACATCCAAAAGG
AAGAAAACTGAGGAAGAAAGTGAACATGAAGTAAGCTGCCCCCAAGCTTCTTTTGATAAAGAAAATGCTT
TCCCTTTTCCAATGGATAATCAGTTTTCCATGAATGGAGACTGTGTGATGGATAAACCTCTGGATCTGTC
TGATCGATTTTCAGCTATTCAGCGTCAAGAGAAAAGCCAAGGAAGTGAGACTTCTAAAAACAAATTTAGG
CAAGTGACTCTTTATGAGGCTTTGAAGACCATTCCAAAGG
